Addgene plasmid #164450: AiP11851-pAAV-hDLX-minBG-iCre-4X2C-WPRE3-BGHpA (Alias: CN1851)
Purpose: AAV vector for Cre expression in forebrain GABAergic interneurons. For use in combination with Cre-dependent transgenic mouse lines or co-infection with Cre dependent viral vectors.
Depositing lab: Allen Institute for Brain Science & Jonathan Ting. Depositing organization: Allen Institute. Publication: Enhancer viruses for combinatorial cell-subclass-specific labeling. Graybuck LT, Daigle TL, Sedeno-Cortes AE, Walker M, Kalmbach B, Lenz GH, Morin E, Nguyen TN, Garren E, Bendrick JL, Kim TK, Zhou T, Mortrud M, Yao S, Siverts LA, Larsen R, Gore BB, Szelenyi ER, Trader C, Balaram P, van Velthoven CTJ, Chiang M, Mich JK, Dee N, Goldy J, Cetin AH, Smith K, Way SW, Esposito L, Yao Z, Gradinaru V, Sunkin SM, Lein E, Levi BP, Ting JT, Zeng H, Tasic B. Neuron. 2021 Mar 23. pii: S0896-6273(21)00159-8. doi: 10.1016/j.neuron.2021.03.011. PubMed 33789083.
Backbone
  Vector backbone: rAAV-hI56i-minBglobin-iCre-4X2C-WPRE3-BGHpA
  Backbone manufacturer: Allen Institute for Brain Science
  Vector type: AAV
Growth in bacteria
  Bacterial resistance: Ampicillin, 100 μg/mL
  Growth temperature: 37°C
  Growth strain: NEB Stable
  Copy number: High Copy
Gene/Insert
  Gene/Insert name: iCre
  Species: Synthetic
  Insert size (bp): 1059
  Promoter: minBetaGlobin
  Cloning method: Restriction Enzyme; 5′ cloning site Unknown (unknown if destroyed)
  Sequencing primers: 5′ AGCGCACGAGGGAGCTT; 3′ GAGCCACGGAATTGTCAGTG
Terms and licenses: Academic/Nonprofit Terms; Industry Terms: Not Available to Industry
Depositor comments: Funded by BRAIN initiative.
How to cite: AiP11851-pAAV-hDLX-minBG-iCre-4X2C-WPRE3-BGHpA (Alias: CN1851) was a gift from Allen Institute for Brain Science & Jonathan Ting (Addgene plasmid # 164450 ; http://n2t.net/addgene:164450 ; RRID:Addgene_164450) For viral preps, please replace (Addgene plasmid # 164450) in the above sentence with: (Addgene viral prep # 164450-PHPeB)
