[The description below was written by a language model from this plasmid's Addgene catalogue record and pLannotate feature annotations shown in this document.]
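Description:
AiP11851-pAAV-hDLX-minBG-iCre-4X2C-WPRE3-BGHpA (alias CN1851) is a 5.3 kb recombinant AAV transfer plasmid designed to deliver Cre recombinase to forebrain GABAergic interneurons. It is maintained in bacteria as a high-copy plasmid through a ColE1/pUC-type origin and selected with ampicillin via the β-lactamase gene. An f1 phage origin and small remnants of pBR322 bom and rop sequences also sit in the backbone. The expression cassette is flanked by AAV2 inverted terminal repeats, which are the cis elements needed for replication and packaging of the genome into AAV capsids. The annotation detects the right ITR in full but only short fragments of the left one, which may simply reflect the difficulty of sequencing and annotating these structured repeats. The record lists a recombination-reduced growth strain.

Cell-type specificity comes from the hDLX enhancer (called hI56i in the backbone name) placed upstream of a minimal β-globin promoter. Neither element is annotated in the feature table, but they presumably occupy the unannotated region between the left ITR and the coding sequence. This enhancer–minimal promoter pair drives iCre, a synthetic codon-improved Cre that catalyses recombination between loxP sites. Downstream lie the "4X2C" element named in the title, whose nature the record does not explain and which is not annotated, then WPRE3, a shortened woodchuck posttranscriptional regulatory element that enhances expression while saving packaging space, and a bovine growth hormone polyadenylation signal. The vector is intended for use with Cre-dependent transgenic reporter or effector mouse lines, or for co-infection with Cre-dependent viral vectors. This restricts transgene activation to interneurons. A PHP.eB-serotype viral preparation is also referenced.
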