Features (pLannotate 1.2.2; 14 found; start..end, strand, type, name):
     12..39      +  repeat_region  AAV2 ITR (fragment): inverted terminal repeat of adeno-associated virus serotype 2 inverted
     68..95      +  repeat_region  AAV2 ITR (fragment): inverted terminal repeat of adeno-associated virus serotype 2 inverted
    801..1826    +  CDS            cre: RECR_BPP1 - Experimental evidence at protein level: Swiss-Prot protein existence level 1. Catalyzes site-specific recombination between two 34-base- pair LOXP sites. Its role is to maintain the phage genome as a monomeric unit-copy plasmid in the lysogenic state. From Escherichia phage P1 (Bacteriophage P1).
   2083..2240    +  misc_feature   WPRE (fragment): woodchuck hepatitis virus posttranscriptional regulatory element
   2246..2326    +  misc_feature   WPRE (fragment): woodchuck hepatitis virus posttranscriptional regulatory element
   2343..2454    +  polyA_signal   bGH poly(A) signal: bovine growth hormone polyadenylation signal
   2572..2712    +  repeat_region  AAV2 ITR: inverted terminal repeat of adeno-associated virus serotype 2 inverted
   2717..2768    -  misc_feature   bom (fragment): basis of mobility region from pBR322
   2787..3242    +  rep_origin     f1 ori (sequence partly withheld): f1 bacteriophage origin of replication; arrow indicates direction of (+) strand synthesis
   3243..3292    -  misc_feature   bom (fragment): basis of mobility region from pBR322
   3394..3429    -  CDS            rop (fragment): Rop protein, which maintains plasmids at low copy number; rop
   3524..3628    +  promoter       AmpR promoter: bla
   3629..4489    +  CDS            AmpR: β-lactamase; bla; confers resistance to ampicillin, carbenicillin, and related antibiotics
   4660..5248    +  rep_origin     ori: high-copy-number ColE1/pMB1/pBR322/pUC origin of replication
>Addgene plasmid #164450 | AiP11851-pAAV-hDLX-minBG-iCre-4X2C-WPRE3-BGHpA (Alias: CN1851) | addgene full sequence | sequence record 325648 | Addgene NGS Result
CCTGCAGGCAGCTGCGCGCTCGCTCGCTCACTGAGGCCGCCCGGGCGTCGGGCGACCTTTGGTCGCCCGG
CCTCAGTGAGCGAGCGAGCGCGCAGAGAGGGAGTGGCCAACTCCATCACTAGGGGTTCCTGCGGCCGCAC
GCGTATAGGTACCGAGCTCTATGCACTCACAGTGGTTTGGCATGCATCTGGTGAATTTTTTTTAACGAAA
AATTAGTGTTGGTTTCGATGTATGGTAGCATTCTCCCTAACGTAATTTGAATAATTCAGCAAAGCCCCAC
TACCAGCTGTACTTCTGCAGCCTCTTCCATTCTTTTCAGCATTATAATTTTGGTTAATTTTCAATTTTAG
GTCCTACGTCTCTGCAATTTGTGTATGAATAACAGAATAATTTCCCTCTTTTGTTTCGCCTTTCCTGTTC
CTGAATCTAAATAAAGATGGCTTTTTAGTATTAAAAGTGGAAGAAAATTACAGGTAATTATCTTTGACGG
TAAAAACGCTGTAATCAGCGGGCTACATGAAAAATTACTCTAATTATGGCTGCATTTAAGAGAATGGAAA
AAAACCTTCTTGTGGATAAAAACCTTAAATTGTCCCCAATGTCTGCTTCAAATTGGATGGCACTGCAGCT
GGAGGCTTTGTTCAGAATTGATCCTGGGGAGCTACGAACCCAAAGTTTCACAGTAGGGAGCTCGGGCTGG
GCATAAAAGTCAGGGCAGAGCCATCTATTGCTTACATTTGCTTCTGGGATCCAGATCTTTCGAAGCTAGC
ACCATGGTGCCCAAGAAGAAGAGGAAAGTCTCCAACCTGCTGACTGTGCACCAAAACCTGCCTGCCCTCC
CTGTGGATGCCACCTCTGATGAAGTCAGGAAGAACCTGATGGACATGTTCAGGGACAGGCAGGCCTTCTC
TGAACACACCTGGAAGATGCTCCTGTCTGTGTGCAGATCCTGGGCTGCCTGGTGCAAGCTGAACAACAGG
AAATGGTTCCCTGCTGAACCTGAGGATGTGAGGGACTACCTCCTGTACCTGCAAGCCAGAGGCCTGGCTG
TGAAGACCATCCAACAGCACCTGGGCCAGCTCAACATGCTGCACAGGAGATCTGGCCTGCCTCGCCCTTC
TGACTCCAATGCTGTGTCCCTGGTGATGAGGAGAATCAGAAAGGAGAATGTGGATGCTGGGGAGAGAGCC
AAGCAGGCCCTGGCCTTTGAACGCACTGACTTTGACCAAGTCAGATCCCTGATGGAGAACTCTGACAGAT
GCCAGGACATCAGGAACCTGGCCTTCCTGGGCATTGCCTACAACACCCTGCTGCGCATTGCCGAAATTGC
CAGAATCAGAGTGAAGGACATCTCCCGCACCGATGGTGGGAGAATGCTGATCCACATTGGCAGGACCAAG
ACCCTGGTGTCCACAGCTGGTGTGGAGAAGGCCCTGTCCCTGGGGGTTACCAAGCTGGTGGAGAGATGGA
TCTCTGTGTCTGGTGTGGCTGATGACCCCAACAACTACCTGTTCTGCCGGGTCAGAAAGAATGGTGTGGC
TGCCCCTTCTGCCACCTCCCAACTGTCCACCCGGGCCCTGGAAGGGATCTTTGAGGCCACCCACCGCCTG
ATCTATGGTGCCAAGGATGACTCTGGGCAGAGATACCTGGCCTGGTCTGGCCACTCTGCCAGAGTGGGTG
CTGCCAGGGACATGGCCAGGGCTGGTGTGTCCATCCCTGAAATCATGCAGGCTGGTGGCTGGACCAATGT
GAACATTGTGATGAACTACATCAGAAACCTGGACTCTGAGACTGGGGCCATGGTGAGGCTGCTCGAGGAT
GGGGACTAATGAGGCGCGCCGCGGCCTTAAAGAGACCGGTTCACTGTGACAGTAAAAGAGACCGGTTCAC
TGTGAGAATGAAAGAGACCGGTTCACTGTGATCGGAAAAGAGACCGGTTCACTGTGAGCGGCCTTGAAAC
CCAGCAGACAATGTAGCTCAGTAGAAACCCAGCAGACAATGTAGCTGAATGGAAACCCAGCAGACAATGT
AGCTTCGGAGAAACCCAGCAGACAATGTAGCTGTCGACGAATTCGATATCATAATCAACCTCTGGATTAC
AAAATTTGTGAAAGATTGACTGGTATTCTTAACTATGTTGCTCCTTTTACGCTATGTGGATACGCTGCTT
TAATGCCTTTGTATCATGCTATTGCTTCCCGTATGGCTTTCATTTTCTCCTCCTTGTATAAATCCTGGTT
AGTTCTTGCCACGGCGGAACTCATCGCCGCCTGCCTTGCCCGCTGCTGGACAGGGGCTCGGCTGTTGGGC
ACTGACAATTCCGTGGCTCGAGAGATCTTCGACTGTGCCTTCTAGTTGCCAGCCATCTGTTGTTTGCCCC
TCCCCCGTGCCTTCCTTGACCCTGGAAGGTGCCACTCCCACTGTCCTTTCCTAATAAAATGAGGAAATTG
CATCGCATTGTCTGAGTAGGTGTCATTCTATTCTGGGGGGTGGGGTGGGGCAGGACAGCAAGGGGGAGGA
TTGGGAAGACAATAGCAGGCATGAGATCTCACGTGCGGACCGAGCGGCCGCAGGAACCCCTAGTGATGGA
GTTGGCCACTCCCTCTCTGCGCGCTCGCTCGCTCACTGAGGCCGGGCGACCAAAGGTCGCCCGACGCCCG
GGCTTTGCCCGGGCGGCCTCAGTGAGCGAGCGAGCGCGCAGCTGCCTGCAGGGGCGCCTGATGCGGTATT
TTCTCCTTACGCATCTGTGCGGTATTTCACACCGCATA
[95 nt withheld, positions 2769-2863]
T
[46 nt withheld, positions 2865-2910]
C
[141 nt withheld, positions 2912-3052]
CCTTTGACGTTGGAGTCCACGTTCTTT
[37 nt withheld, positions 3080-3116]
ACTCTATCTCGGGCTATTCTTTTGATTTATAAGGGATTTTGCCGATTTCGGTCTATTGGTTAAAAAATGA
GCTGATTTAACAAAAATTTAACGCGAATTTTAACAAAATATTAACGTTTACAATTTTATGGTGCACTCTC
AGTACAATCTGCTCTGATGCCGCATAGTTAAGCCAGCCCCGACACCCGCCAACACCCGCTGACGCGCCCT
GACGGGCTTGTCTGCTCCCGGCATCCGCTTACAGACAAGCTGTGACCGTCTCCGGGAGCTGCATGTGTCA
GAGGTTTTCACCGTCATCACCGAAACGCGCGAGACGAAAGGGCCTCGTGATACGCCTATTTTTATAGGTT
AATGTCATGATAATAATGGTTTCTTAGACGTCAGGTGGCACTTTTCGGGGAAATGTGCGCGGAACCCCTA
TTTGTTTATTTTTCTAAATACATTCAAATATGTATCCGCTCATGAGACAATAACCCTGATAAATGCTTCA
ATAATATTGAAAAAGGAAGAGTATGAGTATTCAACATTTCCGTGTCGCCCTTATTCCCTTTTTTGCGGCA
TTTTGCCTTCCTGTTTTTGCTCACCCAGAAACGCTGGTGAAAGTAAAAGATGCTGAAGATCAGTTGGGTG
CACGAGTGGGTTACATCGAACTGGATCTCAACAGCGGTAAGATCCTTGAGAGTTTTCGCCCCGAAGAACG
TTTTCCAATGATGAGCACTTTTAAAGTTCTGCTATGTGGCGCGGTATTATCCCGTATTGACGCCGGGCAA
GAGCAACTCGGTCGCCGCATACACTATTCTCAGAATGACTTGGTTGAGTACTCACCAGTCACAGAAAAGC
ATCTTACGGATGGCATGACAGTAAGAGAATTATGCAGTGCTGCCATAACCATGAGTGATAACACTGCGGC
CAACTTACTTCTGACAACGATCGGAGGACCGAAGGAGCTAACCGCTTTTTTGCACAACATGGGGGATCAT
GTAACTCGCCTTGATCGTTGGGAACCGGAGCTGAATGAAGCCATACCAAACGACGAGCGTGACACCACGA
TGCCTGTAGCAATGGCAACAACGTTGCGCAAACTATTAACTGGCGAACTACTTACTCTAGCTTCCCGGCA
ACAATTAATAGACTGGATGGAGGCGGATAAAGTTGCAGGACCACTTCTGCGCTCGGCCCTTCCGGCTGGC
TGGTTTATTGCTGATAAATCTGGAGCCGGTGAGCGTGGGTCTCGCGGTATCATTGCAGCACTGGGGCCAG
ATGGTAAGCCCTCCCGTATCGTAGTTATCTACACGACGGGGAGTCAGGCAACTATGGATGAACGAAATAG
ACAGATCGCTGAGATAGGTGCCTCACTGATTAAGCATTGGTAACTGTCAGACCAAGTTTACTCATATATA
CTTTAGATTGATTTAAAACTTCATTTTTAATTTAAAAGGATCTAGGTGAAGATCCTTTTTGATAATCTCA
TGACCAAAATCCCTTAACGTGAGTTTTCGTTCCACTGAGCGTCAGACCCCGTAGAAAAGATCAAAGGATC
TTCTTGAGATCCTTTTTTTCTGCGCGTAATCTGCTGCTTGCAAACAAAAAAACCACCGCTACCAGCGGTG
GTTTGTTTGCCGGATCAAGAGCTACCAACTCTTTTTCCGAAGGTAACTGGCTTCAGCAGAGCGCAGATAC
CAAATACTGTTCTTCTAGTGTAGCCGTAGTTAGGCCACCACTTCAAGAACTCTGTAGCACCGCCTACATA
CCTCGCTCTGCTAATCCTGTTACCAGTGGCTGCTGCCAGTGGCGATAAGTCGTGTCTTACCGGGTTGGAC
TCAAGACGATAGTTACCGGATAAGGCGCAGCGGTCGGGCTGAACGGGGGGTTCGTGCACACAGCCCAGCT
TGGAGCGAACGACCTACACCGAACTGAGATACCTACAGCGTGAGCTATGAGAAAGCGCCACGCTTCCCGA
AGGGAGAAAGGCGGACAGGTATCCGGTAAGCGGCAGGGTCGGAACAGGAGAGCGCACGAGGGAGCTTCCA
GGGGGAAACGCCTGGTATCTTTATAGTCCTGTCGGGTTTCGCCACCTCTGACTTGAGCGTCGATTTTTGT
GATGCTCGTCAGGGGGGCGGAGCCTATGGAAAAACGCCAGCAACGCGGCCTTTTTACGGTTCCTGGCCTT
TTGCTGGCCTTTTGCTCACATGT
